>Addgene plasmid #82389 | pCas39 | addgene full sequence | sequence record 161442 | Addgene NGS result
TCGCGCGTTTCGGTGATGACGGTGAAAACCTCTGACACATGCAGCTCCCGGAGACGGTCACAGCTTGTCT
GTAAGCGGATGCCGGGAGCAGACAAGCCCGTCAGGGCGCGTCAGCGGGTGTTGGCGGGTGTCGGGGCTGG
CTTAACTATGCGGCATCAGAGCAGATTGTACTGAGAGTGCACCATATGCGGTGTGAAATACCGCACAGAT
GCGTAAGGAGAAAATACCGCATCAGGCGCCATTCGCCATTCAGGCTGCGCAACTGTTGGGAAGGGCGATC
GGTGCGGGCCTCTTCGCTATTACGCCAGCTGGCGAAAGGGGGATGTGCTGCAAGGCGATTAAGTTGGGTA
ACGCCAGGGTTTTCCCAGTCACGACGTTGTAAAACGACGGCCAGTGATGTTTGGTCGAAAATTCTTCACA
CTTTTAACGGCTGTCTCCACAGTGTTCCTGACTCCTATTTACGGAGCGGCTCAAACGATGCAAGATCAAA
GTAATACGATGAATAATGAAAATTCATTGGGGAATAGTGCGACTGGGGTAGTCAACCAAACCGCTGTGTA
CAACTTAGGTCAAAGTGCCACCTACGGTTTTAGAGGGATCGTTTGTCCCCGCCCTTCCTTTGTGCTCAGT
GGCTCTGCAAATGGCAATACATTTGATGGGGAGAGTTCAAATTCCTACGCTCTTTCCGGTGCCATTATTG
TGCCCCTCGGTGGTCAAGTGGGCAGCAACTGTAGAGATTTCAGCACTACCCTACTGGAAAGAGAACAAGC
CGAATTAGCAAAGTTTCAAATCCAATCTTCAGCGGAAACAGTCAAACTTTGTGCTGACATGATTTCTTCA
GGCATTCAAGTAGATCCAGAGGTTTATCCAGTACTGGCGCGGCAATGTTCTGCAGTTCGGTTGGTTTCAC
AAGGACGGGCTTCTAGCACAAATGAAGCCCGACAAAATGAATCGACTCACAATAAGCTAGATGATGATGT
AGAATTGTCTGCTAATTACTTAAAAACTGAGTAAATATAATATTTTGAATAGTGAGGAAAAATATCTCAA
AGGCTATATGAAAATAAAAAAAGAGCGGCTAAAAAATCTTCAGCTTACAGTGACGCCTGTCTTTGCATTC
TAAAGCACTAAAACACAGTCGTTTTTTTACTGACTCCAAGTGTTTTTATTACTATACTTAGAAATTCGTC
AAATAGGCATGAAATTGCTGTATTAAAATATCCTACTGTATCTTTTAGTTCACACTATTTTTCTTGAGTT
AATTTTGTATCAATAACTATAAACGCAGAAAGGCCCACCCGAAGGTGAGCCAGTGTGACTCTAGTAGAGA
GCGTTCAACCCCTTGGGGCCTCTAAACGGGTCTTGAGGGGTTTTTTGTCTAGTAGTGATCTACACTAGCA
CTATCAGTGTTATTAAGCTACTAAAGCGTAGTTTTCGTCGTTTGCAGCGGACCCACTTTCACATTTAAGT
TGTTTTTCTAATCCGCATATGATCAATTCAAGGCCGAATAAGAAGGCTGGCTCTGCACCTTGGTGATCAA
ATAATTCGATAGCTTGTCGTAATAATGGCGGCATACTATCAGTAGTAGGTGTTTCCCTTTCTTCTTTAGC
GACTTGATGCTCTTGATCTTCCAATACGCAACCTAAAGTAAAATGCCCCACAGCGCTGAGTGCATATAAT
GCATTCTCTAGTGAAAAACCTTGTTGGCATAAAAAGGCTAATTGATTTTCGAGAGTTTCATACTGTTTTT
CTGTAGGCCGTGTACCTAAATGTACTTTTGCTCCATCGCGATGACTTAGTAAAGCACATCTAAAACTTTT
AGCGTTATTACGTAAAAAATCTTGCCAGCTTTCCCCTTCTAAAGGGCAAAAGTGAGTATGGTGCCTATCT
AACATCTCAATGGCTAAGGCGTCGAGCAAAGCCCGCTTATTTTTTACATGCCAATACAATGTAGGCTGCT
CTACACCTAGCTTCTGGGCGAGTTTACGGGTTGTTAAACCTTCGATTCCGACCTCATTAAGCAGCTCTAA
TGCGCTGTTAATCACTTTACTTTTATCTAATCTGGACATCTAGTATTTCTCCTCTTTCTCTAGTAGCTAG
CATAATCCCTAGGACTGAGCTAGCCATCAGGTTAACAAAAAAGCAGGAATATCCCTATCAGTGATAGACA
GACATCCCTATCAGTGATAGAGTATAAAGTTAACTTCGAATGCTTGAACCGTCAAGTTTTAGAGCTAGAA
ATAGCAAGTTAAAATAAGGCTAGTCCGTTATCAACTTGAAAAAGTGGCACCGAGTCGGTGCTTTTTTTGA
AGCTTGGGCCCGAACAAAAACTCATCTCAGAAGAGGATCTGAATAGCGCCGTCGATCATCATCATCATCA
TCATTGAGTTTAAACGGTCTCCAGCTTGGCTGTTTTGGCGGATGAGAGAAGATTTTCAGCCTGATACAGA
TTAAATCAGAACGCAGAAGCGGTCTGATAAAACAGAATTTGCCTGGCGGCAGTAGCGCGGTGGTCCCACC
TGACCCCATGCCGAACTCAGAAGTGAAACGCCGTAGCGCCGATGGTAGTGTGGGGTCTCCCCATGCGAGA
GTAGGGAACTGCCAGGCATCAAATAAAACGAAAGGCCCAGTCTTTCGACTGAGCCTTTCGTTTTATCTGT
TGTTTGTCGGTGAACTACGGGGTCTGACGCTCAGTGGAACGAAAACTCACGTTAAGGGATTTTGGTCATG
AACAATAAAACTGTCTGCTTACATAAACAGTAATACAAGGGGTGTTATGAGCCATATTCAACGGGAAACG
TCTTGCTCTAGGCCGCGATTAAATTCCAACATGGATGCTGATTTATATGGGTATAAATGGGCTCGCGATA
ATGTCGGGCAATCAGGTGCGACAATCTATCGATTGTATGGGAAGCCCGATGCGCCAGAGTTGTTTCTGAA
ACATGGCAAAGGTAGCGTTGCCAATGATGTTACAGATGAGATGGTCAGACTAAACTGGCTGACGGAATTT
ATGCCTCTTCCGACCATCAAGCATTTTATCCGTACTCCTGATGATGCATGGTTACTCACCACTGCGATCC
CCGGGAAAACAGCATTCCAGGTATTAGAAGAATATCCTGATTCAGGTGAAAATATTGTTGATGCGCTGGC
AGTGTTCCTGCGCCGGTTGCATTCGATTCCTGTTTGTAATTGTCCTTTTAACAGCGATCGCGTATTTCGT
CTCGCTCAGGCGCAATCACGAATGAATAACGGTTTGGTTGATGCGAGTGATTTTGATGACGAGCGTAATG
GCTGGCCTGTTGAACAAGTCTGGAAAGAAATGCATAAACTTTTGCCATTCTCACCGGATTCAGTCGTCAC
TCATGGTGATTTCTCACTTGATAACCTTATTTTTGACGAGGGGAAATTAATAGGTTGTATTGATGTTGGA
CGAGTCGGAATCGCAGACCGATACCAGGATCTTGCCATCCTATGGAACTGCCTCGGTGAGTTTTCTCCTT
CATTACAGAAACGGCTTTTTCAAAAATATGGTATTGATAATCCTGATATGAATAAATTGCAGTTTCATTT
GATGCTCGATGAGTTTTTCTAAGAATTAATTCATGAGCGGATACATATTTGAATGTATTTAGAAAAATAA
ACAAATAGGGGTTCCGCGCACATTTCCCCGAAAAGGTGGATCCGAAAATAAAGTCAAAGTGCTTCTATAA
TTTAAGATCTATTTTTAAACAGTACAGCTTTACAGAAAGAAAAACCAGAAGGGACGCCTATTTTATCTCG
TTTCTTCCCAGAGTAGCAGGACATTTTTTTCTGTAAAAGCAGAGCAATTTGTACTGAAATCATTATCAAT
AATGACATTAGATTCTTCGATCAAGACATCTGTACCGTTGCTTATATCTGCTTCAGAGCCTAATACAATG
GGGTATTGTGGTTGTTGACATGCAGCATTAACGAGTACTTTGACTGGGAATACAACCGAATCATCGCTAT
AGGTGTAGACATTGGCGTGGTAGTAATAGGTATAGTCATCATAGTCGTAATTATATTCATAACCATACCG
ATACTGGTAATCAAAATCAATAAATACAGGTTCACTTTTTGCCTGTTGAACAACGATAAATGATAGACCA
CTAAGGGCTGCTGTAAACAGTTTATTCATTTTGCTTTCTCCATCCCTTGACTTAATTAAGCTTGGCGTAA
TCATGGTCATAGCTGTTTCCTGTGTGAAATTGTTATCCGCTCACAATTCCACACAACATACGAGCCGGAA
GCATAAAGTGTAAAGCCTGGGGTGCCTAATGAGTGAGCTAACTCACATTAATTGCGTTGCGCTCACTGCC
CGCTTTCCAGTCGGGAAACCTGTCGTGCCAGCTGCATTAATGAATCGGCCAACGCGCGGGGAGAGGCGGT
TTGCGTATTGGGCGCTCTTCCGCTTCCTCGCTCACTGACTCGCTGCGCTCGGTCGTTCGGCTGCGGCGAG
CGGTATCAGCTCACTCAAAGGCGGTAATACGGTTATCCACAGAATCAGGGGATAACGCAGGAAAGAACAT
GTGAGCAAAAGGCCAGCAAAAGGCCAGGAACCGTAAAAAGGCCGCGTTGCTGGCGTTTTTCCATAGGCTC
CGCCCCCCTGACGAGCATCACAAAAATCGACGCTCAAGTCAGAGGTGGCGAAACCCGACAGGACTATAAA
GATACCAGGCGTTTCCCCCTGGAAGCTCCCTCGTGCGCTCTCCTGTTCCGACCCTGCCGCTTACCGGATA
CCTGTCCGCCTTTCTCCCTTCGGGAAGCGTGGCGCTTTCTCATAGCTCACGCTGTAGGTATCTCAGTTCG
GTGTAGGTCGTTCGCTCCAAGCTGGGCTGTGTGCACGAACCCCCCGTTCAGCCCGACCGCTGCGCCTTAT
CCGGTAACTATCGTCTTGAGTCCAACCCGGTAAGACACGACTTATCGCCACTGGCAGCAGCCACTGGTAA
CAGGATTAGCAGAGCGAGGTATGTAGGCGGTGCTACAGAGTTCTTGAAGTGGTGGCCTAACTACGGCTAC
ACTAGAAGAACAGTATTTGGTATCTGCGCTCTGCTGAAGCCAGTTACCTTCGGAAAAAGAGTTGGTAGCT
CTTGATCCGGCAAACAAACCACCGCTGGTAGCGGTGGTTTTTTTGTTTGCAAGCAGCAGATTACGCGCAG
AAAAAAAGGATCTCAAGAAGATCCTTTGATCTTTTCTACGGGGTCTGACGCTCAGTGGAACGAAAACTCA
CGTTAAGGGATTTTGGTCATGAGATTATCAAAAAGGATCTTCACCTAGATCCTTTTAAATTAAAAATGAA
GTTTTAAATCAATCTAAAGTATATATGAGTAAACTTGGTCTGACAGTTACCAATGCTTAATCAGTGAGGC
ACCTATCTCAGCGATCTGTCTATTTCGTTCATCCATAGTTGCCTGACTCCCCGTCGTGTAGATAACTACG
ATACGGGAGGGCTTACCATCTGGCCCCAGTGCTGCAATGATACCGCGAGACCCACGCTCACCGGCTCCAG
ATTTATCAGCAATAAACCAGCCAGCCGGAAGGGCCGAGCGCAGAAGTGGTCCTGCAACTTTATCCGCCTC
CATCCAGTCTATTAATTGTTGCCGGGAAGCTAGAGTAAGTAGTTCGCCAGTTAATAGTTTGCGCAACGTT
GTTGCCATTGCTACAGGCATCGTGGTGTCACGCTCGTCGTTTGGTATGGCTTCATTCAGCTCCGGTTCCC
AACGATCAAGGCGAGTTACATGATCCCCCATGTTGTGCAAAAAAGCGGTTAGCTCCTTCGGTCCTCCGAT
CGTTGTCAGAAGTAAGTTGGCCGCAGTGTTATCACTCATGGTTATGGCAGCACTGCATAATTCTCTTACT
GTCATGCCATCCGTAAGATGCTTTTCTGTGACTGGTGAGTACTCAACCAAGTCATTCTGAGAATAGTGTA
TGCGGCGACCGAGTTGCTCTTGCCCGGCGTCAATACGGGATAATACCGCGCCACATAGCAGAACTTTAAA
AGTGCTCATCATTGGAAAACGTTCTTCGGGGCGAAAACTCTCAAGGATCTTACCGCTGTTGAGATCCAGT
TCGATGTAACCCACTCGTGCACCCAACTGATCTTCAGCATCTTTTACTTTCACCAGCGTTTCTGGGTGAG
CAAAAACAGGAAGGCAAAATGCCGCAAAAAAGGGAATAAGGGCGACACGGAAATGTTGAATACTCATACT
CTTCCTTTTTCAATATTATTGAAGCATTTATCAGGGTTATTGTCTCATGAGCGGATACATATTTGAATGT
ATTTAGAAAAATAAACAAATAGGGGTTCCGCGCACATTTCCCCGAAAAGTGCCACCTGACGTCTAAGAAA
CCATTATTATCATGACATTAACCTATAAAAATAGGCGTATCACGAGGCCCTTTCGTC
Features (pLannotate 1.2.2; 23 found; start..end, strand, type, name):
    137..236     +  misc_feature   bom (fragment): basis of mobility region from pBR322
    242..397     -  CDS            lacZα (fragment): LacZα fragment of β-galactosidase; lacZ fragment
   1284..1311    -  terminator     T7Te terminator: phage T7 early transcription terminator
   1337..1377    +  terminator     T7 terminator (fragment): transcription terminator for bacteriophage T7 RNA polymerase
   1416..1448    -  CDS            ssrA tag (LVA): C-terminal peptide that mediates degradation in bacteria through the ClpXP and ClpAP proteases (McGinness et al., 2006) mutant LVA variant that confers accelerated degradation under some conditions (Andersen et al., 1998)
   1449..2069    -  CDS            tetR: TETR2_ECOLX - Experimental evidence at protein level: Swiss-Prot protein existence level 1. TetR is the repressor of the tetracycline resistance element; its N-terminal region forms a helix-turn-helix structure and binds DNA. Binding of tetracycline to TetR reduces the repressor affinity for the tetracycline resistance gene (tetA) promoter operator sites. From Escherichia coli.
   2108..2124    -  promoter       J23119(SpeI) promoter (fragment): bacterial promoter (Registry of Standard Biological Parts BBa J23119) modified to end with an SpeI site
   2152..2168    +  protein_bind   tet operator (fragment): tetO; bacterial operator O2 for the tetR and tetA genes tetracycline repressor TetR
   2175..2192    +  protein_bind   tet operator (fragment): tetO; bacterial operator O2 for the tetR and tetA genes tetracycline repressor TetR
   2226..2301    +  misc_RNA       gRNA scaffold: guide RNA scaffold for the Streptococcus pyogenes CRISPR/Cas9 system
   2367..2384    +  CDS            capTEV™ (fragment): composite tag for in vivo biotinylation, TEV protease cleavage, and 6xHis tagging
   2491..2606    +  ncRNA          5S rRNA: Accession: RF00001 - 5S ribosomal RNA
   2613..2656    +  terminator     rrnB T1 terminator: Escherichia coli rrnB; transcription terminator T1 from the E. coli rrnB gene
   2777..3592    +  CDS            KanR: aminoglycoside phosphotransferase; aph(3')-Ia; confers resistance to kanamycin in bacteria or G418 (Geneticin®) in eukaryotes
   3601..3658    -  promoter       AmpR promoter (fragment): bla
   4230..4246    -  protein_bind   lac operator: The lac repressor binds to the lac operator to inhibit transcription in E. coli. This inhibition can be relieved by adding lactose or isopropyl-β-D-thiogalactopyranoside (IPTG). lac repressor encoded by lacI
   4254..4284    -  promoter       lac promoter: promoter for the E. coli lac operon
   4299..4320    -  protein_bind   CAP binding site: CAP binding activates transcription in the presence of cAMP. E. coli catabolite activator protein
   4333..4425    -  CDS            lacI (fragment): lac repressor; lacI; The lac repressor binds to the lac operator to inhibit transcription in E. coli. This inhibition can be relieved by adding lactose or isopropyl-β-D-thiogalactopyranoside (IPTG).
   4608..5196    -  rep_origin     ori: high-copy-number ColE1/pMB1/pBR322/pUC origin of replication
   5367..6227    -  CDS            AmpR: β-lactamase; bla; confers resistance to ampicillin, carbenicillin, and related antibiotics
   6228..6332    -  promoter       AmpR promoter: bla
   6427..35      +  CDS            rop (fragment) (across the origin): Rop protein, which maintains plasmids at low copy number; rop
