[The description below was written by a language model from this plasmid's Addgene catalogue record and pLannotate feature annotations shown in this document.]
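Description:
pCas39 is a pUC19-based integration plasmid of about 6.4 kb, built to deliver a CRISPR interference guide RNA into the cyanobacterium Synechococcus sp. PCC 7002. In E. coli it replicates from the high-copy ColE1/pUC origin and is selected with ampicillin through the backbone β-lactamase gene. Remnants of the pUC19 lacZα, lac promoter/operator region flank the inserted cassette. The catalogue entry states that the cassette is targeted to the NS1 locus with kanamycin resistance as the marker. This fits the annotated KanR (aph(3')-Ia) gene next to the guide expression unit and the unannotated stretches on either side of the cassette, which presumably hold the NS1 homology arms, although the feature table does not label them.

The payload is an anhydrotetracycline-inducible sgRNA unit. A tetR coding sequence fused to an LVA-type ssrA degradation tag lies on the reverse strand, next to a fragment matching the constitutive J23119 promoter, and is followed by T7-derived terminators. Facing the opposite way, two tet operator sites mark the inducible promoter recorded as PEZ3 (pEZ03). This promoter drives a spacer directed against glnA, fused to the Streptococcus pyogenes Cas9 guide scaffold and terminated by the rrnB T1 region. TetR binds the operators and blocks guide transcription until anhydrotetracycline releases it, so guide levels can be adjusted with inducer dose.

No Cas9 or dCas9 gene is annotated, so the nuclease-dead protein must be supplied from another construct or locus. The associated publication describes titratable CRISPRi for metabolic engineering in PCC 7002, and this plasmid serves for tunable knockdown of glnA in that system. The short capTEV hit is probably a spurious annotation.
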