Addgene plasmid #82389: pCas39
Purpose: sgRNA targeting glnA expressed from aTc inducible system in pEZ03 in the NS1 locus with kanamycin resistance
Depositing lab: Brian Pfleger. Depositing organization: University of Wisconsin, Madison. Publication: CRISPR interference as a titratable, trans-acting regulatory tool for metabolic engineering in the cyanobacterium Synechococcus sp. strain PCC 7002. Gordon GC, Korosh TC, Cameron JC, Markley AL, Begemann MB, Pfleger BF. Metab Eng. 2016 Jul 29. pii: S1096-7176(16)30062-3. doi: 10.1016/j.ymben.2016.07.007. PubMed 27481676.
Backbone
  Vector backbone: pUC19
  Total vector size (bp): 6423
Growth in bacteria
  Bacterial resistance: Ampicillin, 100 μg/mL
  Growth temperature: 37°C
  Growth strain: DH5alpha
  Copy number: High Copy
Gene/Insert
  Gene/Insert name: gRNA
  gRNA/shRNA sequence: glnA
  Promoter: PEZ3
  Cloning method: Gibson Cloning
  Sequencing primers: 5′ TTGGGTAACGCCAGGGT; 3′ GCTTCCGGCTCGTATGTTGTG
Terms and licenses: Academic/Nonprofit Terms; Industry Terms: Not Available to Industry
How to cite: pCas39 was a gift from Brian Pfleger (Addgene plasmid # 82389 ; http://n2t.net/addgene:82389 ; RRID:Addgene_82389)
