>Addgene plasmid #82389 | pCas39 | addgene partial sequence | sequence record 158883 | Tet-R 5'-GGCGAGTTTACGGGTTGTTA-3'
AGCAGCTCTAATGCGCTGTTAATCACTTTACTTTTATCTAATCTGGACATCTAGTATTTCTCCTCTTTCT
CTAGTAGCTAGCATAATCCCTAGGACTGAGCTAGCCATCAGGTTAACAAAAAAGCAGGAATATCCCTATC
AGTGATAGACAGACATCCCTATCAGTGATAGAGTATAAAGTTAACTTCGAATGCTTGAACCGTCAAGTTT
TAGAGCTAGAAATAGCAAGTTAAAATAAGGCTAGTCCGTTATCAACTTGAAAAAGTGGCACCGAGTCGGT
GCTTTTTTTGAAGCTTGGGCCCGAACAAAAACTCATCTCAGAAGAGGATCTGAATAGCGCCGTCGATCAT
CATCATCATCATCATTGAGTTTAAACGGTCTCCAGCTTGGCTGTTTTGGCGGATGAGAGAAGATTTTCAG
CCTGATACAGATTAAATCAGAACGCAGAAGCGGTCTGATAAAACAGAATTTGCCTGGCGGCAGTAGCGCG
GTGGTCCCACCTGACCCCATGCCGAACTCAGAAGTGAAACGCCGTAGCGCCGATGGTAGTGTGGGGTCTC
CCCATGCGAGAGTAGGGAACTGCCAGGCATCAAATAAAACGAAAGGCCCAGTCTTTCGACTGAGCCTTTC
GTTTTATCTGTTGTTTGTCGGTGAACTACGGGGTCTGACGCTCAGTGGAACGAAAACTCACGTTAAGGGA
TTTTGGTCATGAACAATAAAACTGTCTGCTTACATAAACAGTAATACAAGGGGTGTTATGAGCCATATTC
AACGGGAAACGTCTTGCTCTAGGCCGCGATTAA
