>Addgene plasmid #82389 | pCas39 | addgene partial sequence | sequence record 158884 | M13pUC-Fwd 5'-CCCAGTCACGACGTTGTAAAACG-3'
CTTTTAACGGCTGTCTCCACAGTGTTCCTGACTCCTATTTACGGAGCGGCTCAAACGATGCAAGATCAAA
GTAATACGATGAATAATGAAAATTCATTGGGGAATAGTGCGACTGGGGTAGTCAACCAAACCGCTGTGTA
CAACTTAGGTCAAAGTGCCACCTACGGTTTTAGAGGGATCGTTTGTCCCCGCCCTTCCTTTGTGCTCAGT
GGCTCTGCAAATGGCAATACATTTGATGGGGAGAGTTCAAATTCCTACGCTCTTTCCGGTGCCATTATTG
TGCCCCTCGGTGGTCAAGTGGGCAGCAACTGTAGAGATTTCAGCACTACCCTACTGGAAAGAGAACAAGC
CGAATTAGCAAAGTTTCAAATCCAATCTTCAGCGGAAACAGTCAAACTTTGTGCTGACATGATTTCTTCA
GGCATTCAAGTAGATCCAGAGGTTTATCCAGTACTGGCGCGGCAATGTTCTGCAGTTCGGTTGGTTTCAC
AAGGACGGGCTTCTAGCACAAATGAAGCCCGACAAAATGAATCGACTCACAATAAGCTAGATGATGATGT
AGAATTGTCTGCTAATTACTTAAAAACTGAGTAAATATAATATTTTGAATAGTGAGGAAAAATATCTCAA
AGGCTATATGAAAATAAAAAAAGAGCGGCTAAAAAATCTTCAGCTTACAGTGACGCCTGTCTTTGCATTC
TAAAGCACTAAAACACAGTCGTTTTTTTACTGACTCCAAGTGTTTTTATTACTATACTTAGAAATTCGTC
AAA
